Addgene plasmid #77390: CDK1 gRNA (BRDN0001149272)
Purpose: 3rd generation lentiviral gRNA plasmid targeting human CDK1
Depositing lab: John Doench & David Root. Depositing organization: Broad Institute. Publication: Optimized sgRNA design to maximize activity and minimize off-target effects of CRISPR-Cas9. Doench JG, Fusi N, Sullender M, Hegde M, Vaimberg EW, Donovan KF, Smith I, Tothova Z, Wilen C, Orchard R, Virgin HW, Listgarten J, Root DE. Nat Biotechnol. 2016 Jan 18. doi: 10.1038/nbt.3437. PubMed 26780180.
Backbone
  Vector backbone: lentiGuide-Puro
  Backbone manufacturer: Zhang Lab (Addgene plasmid # 52963)
  Vector type: Mammalian Expression, Lentiviral, CRISPR
  Selectable markers: Puromycin
Growth in bacteria
  Bacterial resistance: Ampicillin, 100 μg/mL
  Growth temperature: 37°C
  Growth strain: DH5alpha
  Copy number: High Copy
Gene/Insert
  Gene/Insert name: CDK1 (alt names: CDK1; NM_001786.4)
  gRNA/shRNA sequence: GACAAAACACAATCCCCTGT
  Species: H. sapiens (human)
  Entrez Gene: CDK1 (a.k.a. CDC2, CDC28A, P34CDC2)
  Promoter: hU6
  Cloning method: Unknown
  Sequencing primers: 5′ U6-F; 3′ pS2-R
Terms and licenses: Academic/Nonprofit Terms; Industry Terms: Not Available to Industry
Depositor comments: The gRNA was designed to target the following Genbank reference sequence(s): NM_001786.4. Note that this plasmid does NOT contain Cas9. It should be used in conjunction with lentiCas9-Blast (Addgene #52962) or otherwise with cell lines already expressing Cas9. Browse the full kinome gRNA library at http://www.addgene.org/pooled-library/broadgpp-human-kinome/ or visit http://www.broadinstitute.org/rnai/public/ for detailed protocols and information.
How to cite: CDK1 gRNA (BRDN0001149272) was a gift from John Doench & David Root (Addgene plasmid # 77390 ; http://n2t.net/addgene:77390 ; RRID:Addgene_77390)
