[The description below was written by a language model from this plasmid's Addgene catalogue record and pLannotate feature annotations shown in this document.]
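Description:
CDK1 gRNA (BRDN0001149272) is a third-generation lentiviral guide RNA plasmid built on the lentiGuide-Puro backbone and designed to direct Streptococcus pyogenes Cas9 to the human CDK1 gene (also known as CDC2), with the guide designed against the CDK1 reference transcript. The 8.3 kb plasmid is propagated in E. coli at high copy from a ColE1/pUC-type origin with ampicillin selection through β-lactamase. The backbone also carries an f1 origin, an SV40 origin and poly(A) signal, and residual lac and T7/T3 promoter elements from the parental cloning vector.

The lentiviral transfer cassette begins with an RSV promoter fused to a truncated HIV-1 5' LTR, which allows Tat-independent production of the genomic RNA. This is followed by the Ψ packaging signal with a partial gag sequence and the Rev response element for Rev-dependent nuclear export. Within the cassette, a human U6 RNA polymerase III promoter drives the CDK1-targeting spacer joined to the SpCas9 gRNA scaffold, and a cPPT/CTS element sits just downstream to aid nuclear import of the viral genome. A separate EF-1α promoter, with its intron A, expresses puromycin N-acetyltransferase so that transduced mammalian cells can be selected with puromycin. WPRE enhances transcript expression, and the ΔU3 3' LTR makes the integrated provirus self-inactivating.

The plasmid does not encode Cas9, so it is meant to be used with a separate Cas9 vector such as lentiCas9-Blast or in cells that already express Cas9. It is one of the guides in a human kinome gRNA library developed with optimized sgRNA design rules, and it is suited to knocking out CDK1 in human cells.
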