Features (pLannotate 1.2.2; 29 found; start..end, strand, type, name):
     14..80      +  CDS            small t antigen (fragment): SV40 (simian virus 40) small t antigen
    106..317     +  promoter       EF-1α core promoter: core promoter for human elongation factor EF-1α
    318..1256    +  intron         EF-1α intron A: intron upstream of the start codon of human EF-1α
   1278..1877    +  CDS            PuroR (fragment): puromycin N-acetyltransferase; pac from Streptomyces; confers resistance to puromycin
   1893..2481    +  misc_feature   WPRE: woodchuck hepatitis virus posttranscriptional regulatory element
   2532..2551    +  misc_feature   cPPT/CTS (fragment): central polypurine tract and central termination sequence of HIV-1
   2553..2786    +  LTR            3' LTR (ΔU3): self-inactivating 3' long terminal repeat (LTR) from HIV-1
   2864..2985    +  polyA_signal   SV40 poly(A) signal: SV40 polyadenylation signal
   3025..3160    +  rep_origin     SV40 ori: SV40 origin of replication
   3181..3199    -  promoter       T7 promoter: promoter for bacteriophage T7 RNA polymerase
   3207..3362    +  CDS            lacZα (fragment): LacZα fragment of β-galactosidase; lacZ fragment
   3367..3795    +  rep_origin     f1 ori (sequence partly withheld): f1 bacteriophage origin of replication; arrow indicates direction of (+) strand synthesis
   3848..3952    +  promoter       AmpR promoter: bla
   3953..4813    +  CDS            AmpR: β-lactamase; bla; confers resistance to ampicillin, carbenicillin, and related antibiotics
   4984..5572    +  rep_origin     ori: high-copy-number ColE1/pMB1/pBR322/pUC origin of replication
   5755..5847    +  CDS            lacI (fragment): lac repressor; lacI; The lac repressor binds to the lac operator to inhibit transcription in E. coli. This inhibition can be relieved by adding lactose or isopropyl-β-D-thiogalactopyranoside (IPTG).
   5860..5881    +  protein_bind   CAP binding site: CAP binding activates transcription in the presence of cAMP. E. coli catabolite activator protein
   5896..5926    +  promoter       lac promoter: promoter for the E. coli lac operon
   5934..5950    +  protein_bind   lac operator: The lac repressor binds to the lac operator to inhibit transcription in E. coli. This inhibition can be relieved by adding lactose or isopropyl-β-D-thiogalactopyranoside (IPTG). lac repressor encoded by lacI
   5995..6013    +  promoter       T3 promoter: promoter for bacteriophage T3 RNA polymerase
   6041..6267    +  promoter       RSV promoter: Rous sarcoma virus enhancer/promoter
   6268..6448    +  LTR            5' LTR (truncated): truncated 5' long terminal repeat (LTR) from HIV-1
   6495..6620    +  misc_feature   HIV-1 Ψ: packaging signal of human immunodeficiency virus type 1
   6604..6967    +  CDS            HIV-1 gag (fragment): gag protein from human immunodeficiency virus 1; gag
   7113..7346    +  misc_feature   RRE: The Rev response element (RRE) of HIV-1 allows for Rev-dependent mRNA export from the nucleus to the cytoplasm.
   7723..7749    +  CDS            Rev (fragment): human immunodeficiency virus 1 (HIV-1) Rev protein; rev; enhances nuclear export of unspliced and incompletely spliced viral mRNAs
   7753..7993    +  promoter       U6 promoter: RNA polymerase III promoter for human U6 snRNA
   8023..8098    +  misc_RNA       gRNA scaffold: guide RNA scaffold for the Streptococcus pyogenes CRISPR/Cas9 system
   8154..8271    +  misc_feature   cPPT/CTS: central polypurine tract and central termination sequence of HIV-1
>Addgene plasmid #77390 | CDK1 gRNA (BRDN0001149272) | addgene full sequence | sequence record 187670 | Addgene Assembled Sequence
CCCGGGTGCAAAGATGGATAAAGTTTTAAACAGAGAGGAATCTTTGCAGCTAATGGACCTTCTAGGTCTT
GAAAGGAGTGGGAATTGGCTCCGGTGCCCGTCAGTGGGCAGAGCGCACATCGCCCACAGTCCCCGAGAAG
TTGGGGGGAGGGGTCGGCAATTGATCCGGTGCCTAGAGAAGGTGGCGCGGGGTAAACTGGGAAAGTGATG
TCGTGTACTGGCTCCGCCTTTTTCCCGAGGGTGGGGGAGAACCGTATATAAGTGCAGTAGTCGCCGTGAA
CGTTCTTTTTCGCAACGGGTTTGCCGCCAGAACACAGGTAAGTGCCGTGTGTGGTTCCCGCGGGCCTGGC
CTCTTTACGGGTTATGGCCCTTGCGTGCCTTGAATTACTTCCACCTGGCTGCAGTACGTGATTCTTGATC
CCGAGCTTCGGGTTGGAAGTGGGTGGGAGAGTTCGAGGCCTTGCGCTTAAGGAGCCCCTTCGCCTCGTGC
TTGAGTTGAGGCCTGGCCTGGGCGCTGGGGCCGCCGCGTGCGAATCTGGTGGCACCTTCGCGCCTGTCTC
GCTGCTTTCGATAAGTCTCTAGCCATTTAAAATTTTTGATGACCTGCTGCGACGCTTTTTTTCTGGCAAG
ATAGTCTTGTAAATGCGGGCCAAGATCTGCACACTGGTATTTCGGTTTTTGGGGCCGCGGGCGGCGACGG
GGCCCGTGCGTCCCAGCGCACATGTTCGGCGAGGCGGGGCCTGCGAGCGCGGCCACCGAGAATCGGACGG
GGGTAGTCTCAAGCTGGCCGGCCTGCTCTGGTGCCTGGCCTCGCGCCGCCGTGTATCGCCCCGCCCTGGG
CGGCAAGGCTGGCCCGGTCGGCACCAGTTGCGTGAGCGGAAAGATGGCCGCTTCCCGGCCCTGCTGCAGG
GAGCTCAAAATGGAGGACGCGGCGCTCGGGAGAGCGGGCGGGTGAGTCACCCACACAAAGGAAAAGGGCC
TTTCCGTCCTCAGCCGTCGCTTCATGTGACTCCACGGAGTACCGGGCGCCGTCCAGGCACCTCGATTAGT
TCTCGAGCTTTTGGAGTACGTCGTCTTTAGGTTGGGGGGAGGGGTTTTATGCGATGGAGTTTCCCCACAC
TGAGTGGGTGGAGACTGAAGTTAGGCCAGCTTGGCACTTGATGTAATTCTCCTTGGAATTTGCCCTTTTT
GAGTTTGGATCTTGGTTCATTCTCAAGCCTCAGACAGTGGTTCAAAGTTTTTTTCTTCCATTTCAGGTGT
CGTGACGTACGGCCACCATGACCGAGTACAAGCCCACGGTGCGCCTCGCCACCCGCGACGACGTCCCCAG
GGCCGTACGCACCCTCGCCGCCGCGTTCGCCGACTACCCCGCCACGCGCCACACCGTCGATCCGGACCGC
CACATCGAGCGGGTCACCGAGCTGCAAGAACTCTTCCTCACGCGCGTCGGGCTCGACATCGGCAAGGTGT
GGGTCGCGGACGACGGCGCCGCCGTGGCGGTCTGGACCACGCCGGAGAGCGTCGAAGCGGGGGCGGTGTT
CGCCGAGATCGGCCCGCGCATGGCCGAGTTGAGCGGTTCCCGGCTGGCCGCGCAGCAACAGATGGAAGGC
CTCCTGGCGCCGCACCGGCCCAAGGAGCCCGCGTGGTTCCTGGCCACCGTCGGAGTCTCGCCCGACCACC
AGGGCAAGGGTCTGGGCAGCGCCGTCGTGCTCCCCGGAGTGGAGGCGGCCGAGCGCGCCGGGGTGCCCGC
CTTCCTGGAGACCTCCGCGCCCCGCAACCTCCCCTTCTACGAGCGGCTCGGCTTCACCGTCACCGCCGAC
GTCGAGGTGCCCGAAGGACCGCGCACCTGGTGCATGACCCGCAAGCCCGGTGCCTGAACGCGTTAAGTCG
ACAATCAACCTCTGGATTACAAAATTTGTGAAAGATTGACTGGTATTCTTAACTATGTTGCTCCTTTTAC
GCTATGTGGATACGCTGCTTTAATGCCTTTGTATCATGCTATTGCTTCCCGTATGGCTTTCATTTTCTCC
TCCTTGTATAAATCCTGGTTGCTGTCTCTTTATGAGGAGTTGTGGCCCGTTGTCAGGCAACGTGGCGTGG
TGTGCACTGTGTTTGCTGACGCAACCCCCACTGGTTGGGGCATTGCCACCACCTGTCAGCTCCTTTCCGG
GACTTTCGCTTTCCCCCTCCCTATTGCCACGGCGGAACTCATCGCCGCCTGCCTTGCCCGCTGCTGGACA
GGGGCTCGGCTGTTGGGCACTGACAATTCCGTGGTGTTGTCGGGGAAATCATCGTCCTTTCCTTGGCTGC
TCGCCTGTGTTGCCACCTGGATTCTGCGCGGGACGTCCTTCTGCTACGTCCCTTCGGCCCTCAATCCAGC
GGACCTTCCTTCCCGCGGCCTGCTGCCGGCTCTGCGGCCTCTTCCGCGTCTTCGCCTTCGCCCTCAGACG
AGTCGGATCTCCCTTTGGGCCGCCTCCCCGCGTCGACTTTAAGACCAATGACTTACAAGGCAGCTGTAGA
TCTTAGCCACTTTTTAAAAGAAAAGGGGGGACTGGAAGGGCTAATTCACTCCCAACGAAGACAAGATCTG
CTTTTTGCTTGTACTGGGTCTCTCTGGTTAGACCAGATCTGAGCCTGGGAGCTCTCTGGCTAACTAGGGA
ACCCACTGCTTAAGCCTCAATAAAGCTTGCCTTGAGTGCTTCAAGTAGTGTGTGCCCGTCTGTTGTGTGA
CTCTGGTAACTAGAGATCCCTCAGACCCTTTTAGTCAGTGTGGAAAATCTCTAGCAGTACGTATAGTAGT
TCATGTCATCTTATTATTCAGTATTTATAACTTGCAAAGAAATGAATATCAGAGAGTGAGAGGAACTTGT
TTATTGCAGCTTATAATGGTTACAAATAAAGCAATAGCATCACAAATTTCACAAATAAAGCATTTTTTTC
ACTGCATTCTAGTTGTGGTTTGTCCAAACTCATCAATGTATCTTATCATGTCTGGCTCTAGCTATCCCGC
CCCTAACTCCGCCCATCCCGCCCCTAACTCCGCCCAGTTCCGCCCATTCTCCGCCCCATGGCTGACTAAT
TTTTTTTATTTATGCAGAGGCCGAGGCCGCCTCGGCCTCTGAGCTATTCCAGAAGTAGTGAGGAGGCTTT
TTTGGAGGCCTAGGGACGTACCCAATTCGCCCTATAGTGAGTCGTATTACGCGCGCTCACTGGCCGTCGT
TTTACAACGTCGTGACTGGGAAAACCCTGGCGTTACCCAACTTAATCGCCTTGCAGCACATCCCCCTTTC
GCCAGCTGGCGTAATAGCGAAGAGGCCCGCACCGATCGCCCTTCCCAACAGTTGCGCAGCCTGAATGGCG
AATGGG
[124 nt withheld, positions 3367-3490]
C
[91 nt withheld, positions 3492-3582]
A
[49 nt withheld, positions 3584-3632]
CCTTTGACGTTGGAGTCCACGTTCTTT
[37 nt withheld, positions 3660-3696]
ACCCTATCTCGGTCTATTCTTTTGATTTATAAGGGATTTTGCCGATTTCGGCCTATTGGTTAAAAAATGA
GCTGATTTAACAAAAATTTAACGCGAATTTTAACAAAATATTAACGCTTACAATTTAGGTGGCACTTTTC
GGGGAAATGTGCGCGGAACCCCTATTTGTTTATTTTTCTAAATACATTCAAATATGTATCCGCTCATGAG
ACAATAACCCTGATAAATGCTTCAATAATATTGAAAAAGGAAGAGTATGAGTATTCAACATTTCCGTGTC
GCCCTTATTCCCTTTTTTGCGGCATTTTGCCTTCCTGTTTTTGCTCACCCAGAAACGCTGGTGAAAGTAA
AAGATGCTGAAGATCAGTTGGGTGCACGAGTGGGTTACATCGAACTGGATCTCAACAGCGGTAAGATCCT
TGAGAGTTTTCGCCCCGAAGAACGTTTTCCAATGATGAGCACTTTTAAAGTTCTGCTATGTGGCGCGGTA
TTATCCCGTATTGACGCCGGGCAAGAGCAACTCGGTCGCCGCATACACTATTCTCAGAATGACTTGGTTG
AGTACTCACCAGTCACAGAAAAGCATCTTACGGATGGCATGACAGTAAGAGAATTATGCAGTGCTGCCAT
AACCATGAGTGATAACACTGCGGCCAACTTACTTCTGACAACGATCGGAGGACCGAAGGAGCTAACCGCT
TTTTTGCACAACATGGGGGATCATGTAACTCGCCTTGATCGTTGGGAACCGGAGCTGAATGAAGCCATAC
CAAACGACGAGCGTGACACCACGATGCCTGTAGCAATGGCAACAACGTTGCGCAAACTATTAACTGGCGA
ACTACTTACTCTAGCTTCCCGGCAACAATTAATAGACTGGATGGAGGCGGATAAAGTTGCAGGACCACTT
CTGCGCTCGGCCCTTCCGGCTGGCTGGTTTATTGCTGATAAATCTGGAGCCGGTGAGCGTGGGTCTCGCG
GTATCATTGCAGCACTGGGGCCAGATGGTAAGCCCTCCCGTATCGTAGTTATCTACACGACGGGGAGTCA
GGCAACTATGGATGAACGAAATAGACAGATCGCTGAGATAGGTGCCTCACTGATTAAGCATTGGTAACTG
TCAGACCAAGTTTACTCATATATACTTTAGATTGATTTAAAACTTCATTTTTAATTTAAAAGGATCTAGG
TGAAGATCCTTTTTGATAATCTCATGACCAAAATCCCTTAACGTGAGTTTTCGTTCCACTGAGCGTCAGA
CCCCGTAGAAAAGATCAAAGGATCTTCTTGAGATCCTTTTTTTCTGCGCGTAATCTGCTGCTTGCAAACA
AAAAAACCACCGCTACCAGCGGTGGTTTGTTTGCCGGATCAAGAGCTACCAACTCTTTTTCCGAAGGTAA
CTGGCTTCAGCAGAGCGCAGATACCAAATACTGTTCTTCTAGTGTAGCCGTAGTTAGGCCACCACTTCAA
GAACTCTGTAGCACCGCCTACATACCTCGCTCTGCTAATCCTGTTACCAGTGGCTGCTGCCAGTGGCGAT
AAGTCGTGTCTTACCGGGTTGGACTCAAGACGATAGTTACCGGATAAGGCGCAGCGGTCGGGCTGAACGG
GGGGTTCGTGCACACAGCCCAGCTTGGAGCGAACGACCTACACCGAACTGAGATACCTACAGCGTGAGCT
ATGAGAAAGCGCCACGCTTCCCGAAGGGAGAAAGGCGGACAGGTATCCGGTAAGCGGCAGGGTCGGAACA
GGAGAGCGCACGAGGGAGCTTCCAGGGGGAAACGCCTGGTATCTTTATAGTCCTGTCGGGTTTCGCCACC
TCTGACTTGAGCGTCGATTTTTGTGATGCTCGTCAGGGGGGCGGAGCCTATGGAAAAACGCCAGCAACGC
GGCCTTTTTACGGTTCCTGGCCTTTTGCTGGCCTTTTGCTCACATGTTCTTTCCTGCGTTATCCCCTGAT
TCTGTGGATAACCGTATTACCGCCTTTGAGTGAGCTGATACCGCTCGCCGCAGCCGAACGACCGAGCGCA
GCGAGTCAGTGAGCGAGGAAGCGGAAGAGCGCCCAATACGCAAACCGCCTCTCCCCGCGCGTTGGCCGAT
TCATTAATGCAGCTGGCACGACAGGTTTCCCGACTGGAAAGCGGGCAGTGAGCGCAACGCAATTAATGTG
AGTTAGCTCACTCATTAGGCACCCCAGGCTTTACACTTTATGCTTCCGGCTCGTATGTTGTGTGGAATTG
TGAGCGGATAACAATTTCACACAGGAAACAGCTATGACCATGATTACGCCAAGCGCGCAATTAACCCTCA
CTAAAGGGAACAAAAGCTGGAGCTGCAAGCTTAATGTAGTCTTATGCAATACTCTTGTAGTCTTGCAACA
TGGTAACGATGAGTTAGCAACATGCCTTACAAGGAGAGAAAAAGCACCGTGCATGCCGATTGGTGGAAGT
AAGGTGGTACGATCGTGCCTTATTAGGAAGGCAACAGACGGGTCTGACATGGATTGGACGAACCACTGAA
TTGCCGCATTGCAGAGATATTGTATTTAAGTGCCTAGCTCGATACATAAACGGGTCTCTCTGGTTAGACC
AGATCTGAGCCTGGGAGCTCTCTGGCTAACTAGGGAACCCACTGCTTAAGCCTCAATAAAGCTTGCCTTG
AGTGCTTCAAGTAGTGTGTGCCCGTCTGTTGTGTGACTCTGGTAACTAGAGATCCCTCAGACCCTTTTAG
TCAGTGTGGAAAATCTCTAGCAGTGGCGCCCGAACAGGGACTTGAAAGCGAAAGGGAAACCAGAGGAGCT
CTCTCGACGCAGGACTCGGCTTGCTGAAGCGCGCACGGCAAGAGGCGAGGGGCGGCGACTGGTGAGTACG
CCAAAAATTTTGACTAGCGGAGGCTAGAAGGAGAGAGATGGGTGCGAGAGCGTCAGTATTAAGCGGGGGA
GAATTAGATCGCGATGGGAAAAAATTCGGTTAAGGCCAGGGGGAAAGAAAAAATATAAATTAAAACATAT
AGTATGGGCAAGCAGGGAGCTAGAACGATTCGCAGTTAATCCTGGCCTGTTAGAAACATCAGAAGGCTGT
AGACAAATACTGGGACAGCTACAACCATCCCTTCAGACAGGATCAGAAGAACTTAGATCATTATATAATA
CAGTAGCAACCCTCTATTGTGTGCATCAAAGGATAGAGATAAAAGACACCAAGGAAGCTTTAGACAAGAT
AGAGGAAGAGCAAAACAAAAGTAAGACCACCGCACAGCAAGCGGCCGCTGATCTTCAGACCTGGAGGAGG
AGATATGAGGGACAATTGGAGAAGTGAATTATATAAATATAAAGTAGTAAAAATTGAACCATTAGGAGTA
GCACCCACCAAGGCAAAGAGAAGAGTGGTGCAGAGAGAAAAAAGAGCAGTGGGAATAGGAGCTTTGTTCC
TTGGGTTCTTGGGAGCAGCAGGAAGCACTATGGGCGCAGCGTCAATGACGCTGACGGTACAGGCCAGACA
ATTATTGTCTGGTATAGTGCAGCAGCAGAACAATTTGCTGAGGGCTATTGAGGCGCAACAGCATCTGTTG
CAACTCACAGTCTGGGGCATCAAGCAGCTCCAGGCAAGAATCCTGGCTGTGGAAAGATACCTAAAGGATC
AACAGCTCCTGGGGATTTGGGGTTGCTCTGGAAAACTCATTTGCACCACTGCTGTGCCTTGGAATGCTAG
TTGGAGTAATAAATCTCTGGAACAGATTTGGAATCACACGACCTGGATGGAGTGGGACAGAGAAATTAAC
AATTACACAAGCTTAATACACTCCTTAATTGAAGAATCGCAAAACCAGCAAGAAAAGAATGAACAAGAAT
TATTGGAATTAGATAAATGGGCAAGTTTGTGGAATTGGTTTAACATAACAAATTGGCTGTGGTATATAAA
ATTATTCATAATGATAGTAGGAGGCTTGGTAGGTTTAAGAATAGTTTTTGCTGTACTTTCTATAGTGAAT
AGAGTTAGGCAGGGATATTCACCATTATCGTTTCAGACCCACCTCCCAACCCCGAGGGGACCCAGAGAGG
GCCTATTTCCCATGATTCCTTCATATTTGCATATACGATACAAGGCTGTTAGAGAGATAATTAGAATTAA
TTTGACTGTAAACACAAAGATATTAGTACAAAATACGTGACGTAGAAAGTAATAATTTCTTGGGTAGTTT
GCAGTTTTAAAATTATGTTTTAAAATGGACTATCATATGCTTACCGTAACTTGAAAGTATTTCGATTTCT
TGGCTTTATATATCTTGTGGAAAGGACGAAACACCGGACAAAACACAATCCCCTGTGTTTTAGAGCTAGA
AATAGCAAGTTAAAATAAGGCTAGTCCGTTATCAACTTGAAAAAGTGGCACCGAGTCGGTGCTTTTTTAA
GCTTGGCGTAACTAGATCTTGAGACAAATGGCAGTATTCATCCACAATTTTAAAAGAAAAGGGGGGATTG
GGGGGTACAGTGCAGGGGAAAGAATAGTAGACATAATAGCAACAGACATACAAACTAAAGAATTACAAAA
ACAAATTACAAAAATTCAAAATTTTCGGGTTTATTACAGGGACAGCAGAGATCCACTTTGGCGCCGGCTC
GAGGGGG
