>Addgene plasmid #77390 | CDK1 gRNA (BRDN0001149272) | depositor partial sequence | sequence record 144850 | Target Sequence
GACAAAACACAATCCCCTGT
