>Addgene plasmid #77390 | CDK1 gRNA (BRDN0001149272) | addgene partial sequence | sequence record 187669 | hU6-F
GACGTAGAAAGTAATAATTTCTTGGGTAGTTTGCAGTTTTAAAATTATGTTTTAAAATGGACTATCATAT
GCTTACCGTAACTTGAAAGTATTTCGATTTCTTGGCTTTATATATCTTGTGGAAAGGACGAAACACCGGA
CAAAACACAATCCCCTGTGTTTTAGAGCTAGAAATAGCAAGTTAAAATAAGGCTAGTCCGTTATCAACTT
GAAAAAGTGGCACCGAGTCGGTGCTTTTTTAAGCTTGGCGTAACTAGATCTTGAGACAAATGGCAGTATT
CATCCACAATTTTAAAAGAAAAGGGGGGATTGGGGGGTACAGTGCAGGGGAAAGAATAGTAGACATAATA
GCAACAGACATACAAACTAAAGAATTACAAAAACAAATTACAAAAATTCAAAATTTTCGGGTTTATTACA
GGGACAGCAGAGATCCACTTTGGCGCCGGCTCGAGGGGGCCCGGGTGCAAAGATGGATAAAGTTTTAAAC
AGAGAGGAATCTTTGCAGCTAATGGACCTTCTAGGTCTTGAAAGGAGTGGGAATTGGCTCCGGTGCCCGT
CAGTGGGCAG
